>Addgene plasmid #81215 | pHU6_Ch5_155183064-gRNA-rev | depositor full sequence | sequence record 158320 | pHU6_Ch5_155183064-gRNA-rev sequence 2191 bps
AGGTTTCATTTAGCGCCTCAAATAGATCCTGTTCAGGAACCGGATCAAAGAGTTCCTCCGCCGCTGGACC
TACCAAGGCAACGCTATGTTCTCTTGCTTTTGTCAGCAAGATAGCCAGATCAATGTCGATCGTGGCTGGC
TCGAAGATACCTGCAAGAATGTCATTGCGCTGCCATTCTCCAAATTGCAGTTCGCGCTTAGCTGGATAAC
GCCACGGAATGATGTCGTCGTGCACAACAATGGTGACTTCTACAGCGCGGAGAATCTCGCTCTCTCCAGG
GGAAGCCGAAGTTTCCAAAAGGTCGTTGATCAAAGCTCGCCGCGTTGTTTCATCAAGCCTTACGGTCACC
GTAACCAGCAAATCAATATCACTGTGTGGCTTCAGGCCGCCATCCACTGCGGAGCCGTACAAATGTACGG
CCAGCAACGTCGGTTCGAGATGGCGCTCGATGACGCCAACTACCTCTGATAGTTGAGTCGATACTTCGGC
GATCACCGCTTCCCTCATACTCTTCCTTTTTCAATATTATTGAAGCATTTATCAGGGTTATTGTCTCATG
AGCGGATACATATTTGAATGTATTTAGAAAAATAAACAAATATGGGTTCCGCGCACATTTCCCCGAAAAG
TGCCACCTGACGTCGCTAGCTGTACAAAAAAGCAGGCTTTAAAGGAACCAATTCATTCGACTGGATCCAA
GGTCGGGCAGGAAGAGGGCCTATTTCCCATGATTCCTTCATATTTGCATATACGATACAAGGCTGTTAGA
GAGATAATTAGAATTAATTTGACTGTAAACACAAAGATATTAGTACAAAATACGTGACGTAGAAAGTAAT
AATTTCTTGGGTAGTTTGCAGTTTTAAAATTATGTTTTAAAATGGACTATCATATGCTTACCGTAACTTG
AAAGTATTTCGATTTCTTGGCTTTATATATCTTGTGGAAAGGACGAAACACCGTCTACCTCTCATGAGCC
GGTGTTTTAGAGCTAGAAATAGCAAGTTAAAATAAGGCTAGTCCGTTATCAACTTGAAAAAGTGGCACCG
AGTCGGTGCTTTTTTTTCTCGAGGTACCTCTCTACATATGACATGTGAGCAAAAGGCCAGCAAAAGGCCA
GGAACCGTAAAAAGGCCGCGTTGCTGGCGTTTTTCCATAGGCTCCGCCCCCCTGACGAGCATCACAAAAA
TCGACGCTCAAGTCAGAGGTGGCGAAACCCGACAGGACTATAAAGATACCAGGCGTTTCCCCCTGGAAGC
TCCCTCGTGCGCTCTCCTGTTCCGACCCTGCCGCTTACCGGATACCTGTCCGCCTTTCTCCCTTCGGGAA
GCGTGGCGCTTTCTCATAGCTCACGCTGTAGGTATCTCAGTTCGGTGTAGGTCGTTCGCTCCAAGCTGGG
CTGTGTGCACGAACCCCCCGTTCAGCCCGACCGCTGCGCCTTATCCGGTAACTATCGTCTTGAGTCCAAC
CCGGTAAGACACGACTTATCGCCACTGGCAGCAGCCACTGGTAACAGGATTAGCAGAGCGAGGTATGTAG
GCGGTGCTACAGAGTTCTTGAAGTGGTGGCCTAACTACGGCTACACTAGAAGAACAGTATTTGGTATCTG
CGCTCTGCTGAAGCCAGTTACCTTCGGAAAAAGAGTTGGTAGCTCTTGATCCGGCAAACAAACCACCGCT
GGTAGCGGTGGTTTTTTTGTTTGCAAGCAGCAGATTACGCGCAGAAAAAAAGGATCTCAAGAAGATCCTT
TGATCTTTTCTACGGGGTCTGACGCTCAGTGGAACGAAAACTCACGTTAAGGGATTTTGGTCATGAGATT
ATCAAAAAGGATCTTCACCTAGATCCTTTTAAATTAAAAATGAAGTTTTAAATCAATCTAAAGTATATAT
GAGTAAACTTGGTCTGACAGTTTGCCGACTACCTTGGTGATCTCGCCTTTCACGTAGTGGACAAATTCTT
CCAACTGATCTGCGCGCGAGGCCAAGCGATCTTCTTCTTGTCCAAGATAAGCCTGTCTAGCTTCAAGTAT
GACGGGCTGATACTGGGCCGGCAGGCGCTCCATTGCCCAGTCGGCAGCGACATCCTTCGGCGCGATTTTG
CCGGTTACTGCGCTGTACCAAATGCGGGACAACGTAAGCACTACATTTCGCTCATCGCCAGCCCAGTCGG
GCGGCGAGTTCCATAGCGTTA
Features (pLannotate 1.2.2; 6 found; start..end, strand, type, name):
    509..600     -  promoter       AmpR promoter: bla
    651..668     +  protein_bind   attB1 (fragment): mutant version of attB; recombination site for the Gateway® BP reaction BP Clonase™
    714..954     +  promoter       U6 promoter: RNA polymerase III promoter for human U6 snRNA
    984..1059    +  misc_RNA       gRNA scaffold: guide RNA scaffold for the Streptococcus pyogenes CRISPR/Cas9 system
   1152..1740    -  rep_origin     ori: high-copy-number ColE1/pMB1/pBR322/pUC origin of replication
   1911..508     -  CDS            aadA (across the origin): S3AD_ECOLX - Experimental evidence at protein level: Swiss-Prot protein existence level 1. Mediates bacterial resistance to the antibiotics streptomycin and spectinomycin. From Escherichia coli.
