[The description below was written by a language model from this plasmid's Addgene catalogue record and pLannotate feature annotations shown in this document.]
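Description:
pHU6_Ch5_155183064-gRNA-rev is a compact (about 2.2 kb) mammalian guide RNA expression plasmid built on the pHU6 (pHu6-gRNA-NT1_SpecR) backbone. It is propagated in E. coli at high copy number through a ColE1/pUC-type origin of replication. Selection is with spectinomycin, conferred by an aadA aminoglycoside adenylyltransferase gene that lies directly downstream of, and in the same orientation as, an annotated bla (AmpR) promoter, which presumably drives it. No mammalian selection marker or reporter is annotated, so the plasmid is suited to transient delivery into cultured cells. A short attB1 fragment upstream of the expression cassette appears to be a remnant of earlier Gateway cloning rather than a functional element.

The payload is a single RNA polymerase III transcription unit. The human U6 snRNA promoter drives a guide RNA made up of a spacer followed by the Streptococcus pyogenes Cas9 gRNA scaffold. The small gap between the annotated promoter and scaffold is consistent with the position of the spacer. According to the record, the guide is directed at a pseudo-gix site on human chromosome 5 (coordinates 155183064–155183141) and is intended to target the 5' region of the pCALNL_Ch5 reporter; the "rev" in the name presumably indicates the strand or orientation of the guide. The plasmid does not encode Cas9.

The associated work concerns a programmable Cas9–serine recombinase fusion protein that acts on DNA sequences in mammalian cells. In that context, this guide would be supplied alongside the fusion protein, and probably partner guides, to recruit recombinase activity to the gix-like site in the reporter. The record does not spell out the exact combination of constructs used.
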