Addgene plasmid #81215: pHU6_Ch5_155183064-gRNA-rev
Purpose: pHu6-gRNA-NT1_SpecR backbone, gRNA for targeting the 5' region of pCALNL_Ch5 reporter
Depositing lab: David Liu. Depositing organization: Harvard University. Publication: A programmable Cas9-serine recombinase fusion protein that operates on DNA sequences in mammalian cells. Chaikind B, Bessen JL, Thompson DB, Hu JH, Liu DR. Nucleic Acids Res. 2016 Aug 11. pii: gkw707. 10.1093/nar/gkw707 PubMed 27515511.
Backbone
  Vector backbone: pHU6
  Backbone size w/o insert (bp): 2200
  Total vector size (bp): 2200
  Vector type: Mammalian Expression
Growth in bacteria
  Bacterial resistance: Spectinomycin, 50 μg/mL
  Growth temperature: 37°C
  Growth strain: DH5alpha
  Copy number: High Copy
Gene/Insert
  Gene/Insert name: hU6 expression of gRNA
  gRNA/shRNA sequence: Ch5 psuedo gix site at 155183064-155183141
  Species: H. sapiens (human)
  Promoter: U6
  Cloning method: Unknown
  Sequencing primers: 5′ AAAAAAAGCACCGACTCGGTG
Terms and licenses: Academic/Nonprofit Terms; Industry Terms: Not Available to Industry
How to cite: pHU6_Ch5_155183064-gRNA-rev was a gift from David Liu (Addgene plasmid # 81215 ; http://n2t.net/addgene:81215 ; RRID:Addgene_81215)
