>Addgene plasmid #81215 | pHU6_Ch5_155183064-gRNA-rev | addgene partial sequence | sequence record 163271 | hU6-F 5'-GAGGGCCTATTTCCCATGATT-3'
AGGCTGTTAGAGAGATAATTAGAATTAATTTGACTGTAAACACAAAGATATTAGTACAAAATACGTGACG
TAGAAAGTAATAATTTCTTGGGTAGTTTGCAGTTTTAAAATTATGTTTTAAAATGGACTATCATATGCTT
ACCGTAACTTGAAAGTATTTCGATTTCTTGGCTTTATATATCTTGTGGAAAGGACGAAACACCGTCTACC
TCTCATGAGCCGGTGTTTTAGAGCTAGAAATAGCAAGTTAAAATAAGGCTAGTCCGTTATCAACTTGAAA
AAGTGGCACCGAGTCGGTGCTTTTTTTTCTCGAGGTACCTCTCTACATATGACATGTGAGCAAAAGGCCA
GCAAAAGGCCAGGAACCGTAAAAAGGCCGCGTTGCTGGCGTTTTTCCATAGGCTCCGCCCCCCTGACGAG
CATCACAAAAATCGACGCTCAAGTCAGAGGTGGCGAAACCCGACAGGACTATAAAGATACCAGGCGTTTC
CCCCTGGAAGCTCCCTCGTGCGCTCTCCTGTTCCGACCCTGCCGCTTACCGGATACCTGTCCGCCTTTCT
CCCTTCGGGAAGCGTGGCGCTTTCTCATAGCTCACGCTGTAGGTATCTCAGTTCGGTGTAGGTCGTTCGC
TCCAAGCTGGGCTGTGTGCACGAACCCCCCGTTCAGCCCGACCGCTGCGCCTTATCCGGTAACTATCGTC
TTGAGTCCAACCCGGTAAGACACGACTTATCGCCACTGGCAGCAGCCACTGGTAACAGGATTAGCAGAGC
GAGGTATGTAGGCGGTGCTACAGAGTTCTTGAAGTGGTGGCCTAACTACGGCTACACTAGAAGAACAGTA
TTTGGTATCTGCGCTCTGCTGAAGCCAGTTACCTTCG
