>Addgene plasmid #81215 | pHU6_Ch5_155183064-gRNA-rev | addgene partial sequence | sequence record 163272 | StrepPyoCas9-5UTR-F 5'-CGGTGCCACTTTTTCAAGTTG-3'
TACTTGCTATTTCTAGCTCTAAAACACCGGCTCATGAGAGGTAGACGGTGTTTCGTCCTTTCCACAAGAT
ATATAAAGCCAAGAAATCGAAATACTTTCAAGTTACGGTAAGCATATGATAGTCCATTTTAAAACATAAT
TTTAAAACTGCAAACTACCCAAGAAATTATTACTTTCTACGTCACGTATTTTGTACTAATATCTTTGTGT
TTACAGTCAAATTAATTCTAATTATCTCTCTAACAGCCTTGTATCGTATATGCAAATATGAAGGAATCAT
GGGAAATAGGCCCTCTTCCTGCCCGACCTTGGATCCAGTCGAATGAATTGGTTCCTTTAAAGCCTGCTTT
TTTGTACAGCTAGCGACGTCAGGTGGCACTTTTCGGGGAAATGTGCGCGGAACCCATATTTGTTTATTTT
TCTAAATACATTCAAATATGTATCCGCTCATGAGACAATAACCCTGATAAATGCTTCAATAATATTGAAA
AAGGAAGAGTATGAGGGAAGCGGTGATCGCCGAAGTATCGACTCAACTATCAGAGGTAGTTGGCGTCATC
GAGCGCCATCTCGAACCGACGTTGCTGGCCGTACATTTGTACGGCTCCGCAGTGGATGGCGGCCTGAAGC
CACACAGTGATATTGATTTGCTGGTTACGGTGACCGTAAGGCTTGATGAAACAACGCGGCGAGCTTTGAT
CAACGACCTTTTGGAAACTTCGGCTTCC
